>Addgene plasmid #192583 | CaMKII-somBiPOLES-eGFP | addgene full sequence | sequence record 379280 | Addgene NGS Result
CATGTCCTGCAGGCAGCTGCGCGCTCGCTCGCTCACTGAGGCCGCCCGGGCGTCGGGCGACCTTTGGTCG
CCCGGCCTCAGTGAGCGAGCGAGCGCGCAGAGAGGGAGTGGCCAACTCCATCACTAGGGGTTCCTGCGGC
CGCACGCGTCTTGTGGACTAAGTTTGTTCGCATCCCCTTCTCCAACCCCCTCAGTACATCACCCTGGGGG
AACAGGGTCCACTTGCTCCTGGGCCCACACAGTCCTGCAGTATTGTGTATATAAGGCCAGGGCAAAGAGG
AGCAGGTTTTAAAGTGAAAGGCAGGCAGGTGTTGGGGAGGCAGTTACCGGGGCAACGGGAACAGGGCGTT
TCGGAGGTGGTTGCCATGGGGACCTGGATGCTGACGAAGGCTCGCGAGGCTGTGAGCAGCCACAGTGCCC
TGCTCAGAAGCCCCAAGCTCGTCAGTCAAGCCGGTTCTCCGTTTGCACTCAGGAGCACGGGCAGGCGAGT
GGCCCCTAGTTCTGGGGGCAGCTCTAGAGCGGTACCGGATCCATGGCATCACAGGTCGTCTATGGGGAAT
GGGCATCAACTCACACCGAGTGCTACAATATGTCCAGAATCGACTCCACCTTCGTCTCACTGCTGCAGCT
GGTGTGGGCCGTGGTCTCAGGCTGCCAGACAATCTTCATGATTAGCAGGGCTCCCAAGGTCCCTTGGGAG
TCCGTGTACCTGCCCTTTGTCGAATCTATCACTTATGCACTGGCCAGTACTGGCAACGGAACCCTGCAGA
TGAGGGACGGCAGATTCTTTCCTTGGAGCCGAATGGCCTCCTGGCTGTGCACCTGTCCAATCATGCTGGG
ACAGATTTCTAACATGGCTCTGGTGAAGTACAAAAGTATCCCACTGAATCCCATTGCACAGGCCGCTTCC
ATCATTAGAGTGGTCATGGGAATCACCGCTACAATTTCTCCCGCAGAGTATATGAAGTGGCTGTTCTTTT
TCTTTGGGGCCACCTGCCTGGTGTTCGAGTACAGTGTGGTCTTCACAATCTTTCAAGTGGGGCTGTATGG
CTTTGAATCTGTCGGGACACCTCTGGCACAGAAGGTGGTGGTGAGGATCAAGATGCTGCGCCTGATCTTC
TTTATTGCTTGGACTATGTTCCCAATCGTGTGGCTGATTTCACCCACCGGAGTCTGCGTGATCCACGAGA
ACGTGAGCGCCATTCTGTACCTGCTGGCTGACGGCCTGTGCAAAAATACATATGGAGTGATCCTGTGGAG
CACTGCCTGGGGAGTGCTGGAAGGGAAGTGGGACCCCGCATGTCTGCCAGGGCAGGAGAAACCCGAAGCC
GACGATCCTTTTGGCCTGAATCACGAGAAGAATGCCCCTCCTAACGACGAAGTCAATATCAGAATGTTTG
GAAGGGGACGTACGGCGGCCAAGAGCAGGATCACCAGCGAGGGCGAGTACATCCCCCTGGACCAGATCGA
CATCAACGTGGCGGTACCCGTGAGCAAGGGCGAGGAGCTGTTCACCGGGGTGGTGCCCATCCTGGTCGAG
CTGGACGGCGACGTAAACGGCCACAAGTTCAGCGTGTCCGGCGAGGGCGAGGGCGATGCCACCTACGGCA
AGCTGACCCTGAAGTTCATCTGCACCACCGGCAAGCTGCCCGTGCCCTGGCCCACCCTCGTGACCACCCT
GACCTACGGCGTGCAGTGCTTCAGCCGCTACCCCGACCACATGAAGCAGCACGACTTCTTCAAGTCCGCC
ATGCCCGAAGGCTACGTCCAGGAGCGCACCATCTTCTTCAAGGACGACGGCAACTACAAGACCCGCGCCG
AGGTGAAGTTCGAGGGCGACACCCTGGTGAACCGCATCGAGCTGAAGGGCATCGACTTCAAGGAGGACGG
CAACATCCTGGGGCACAAGCTGGAGTACAACTACAACAGCCACAACGTCTATATCATGGCCGACAAGCAG
AAGAACGGCATCAAGGTGAACTTCAAGATCCGCCACAACATCGAGGACGGCAGCGTGCAGCTCGCCGACC
ACTACCAGCAGAACACCCCCATCGGCGACGGCCCCGTGCTGCTGCCCGACAACCACTACCTGAGCACCCA
GTCCGCCCTGAGCAAAGACCCCAACGAGAAGCGCGATCACATGGTCCTGCTGGAGTTCGTGACCGCCGCC
GGGATCACTCTCGGCATGGACGAGCTGTACAAGACCGGTGCAGCCCTGCAGGAGAAGAAGTCATGCAGCC
AGCGCATGGCCGAATTCCGGCAATACTGTTGGAACCCGGACACTGGGCAGATGCTGGGCCGCACCCCAGC
CCGGTGGGTGTGGATCAGCCTGTACTATGCAGCTTTCTACGTGGTCATGACTGGGCTCTTTGCCTTGTGC
ATCTATGTGCTGATGCAGACCATTGATCCCTACACCCCCGACTACCAGGACCAGTTAAAGTCACCGGGGG
TAACCTTGAGACCGGATGTGTATGGGGAAAGAGGGCTGCAGATTTCCTACAACATCTCTGAAAACAGCTC
TAGACAGGCCCAGATCACCGGACGTCCGGAGGGAGCTGTACAAGAGCTGATCAGCAGCGCCACCAGATCT
CTGTTTGCCGCCGGAGGCATCAACCCTTGGCCTAACCCCTACCACCACGAGGACATGGGCTGTGGAGGAA
TGACACCTACAGGCGAGTGCTTCAGCACCGAGTGGTGGTGTGACCCTTCTTACGGACTGAGCGACGCCGG
ATACGGATATTGCTTCGTGGAGGCCACAGGCGGCTACCTGGTCGTGGGAGTGGAGAAGAAGCAGGCTTGG
CTGCACAGCAGAGGCACACCAGGAGAAAAGATCGGCGCCCAGGTCTGCCAGTGGATTGCTTTCAGCATCG
CCATCGCCCTGCTGACATTCTACGGCTTCAGCGCTTGGAAGGCCACTTGCGGTTGGGAGGAGGTCTACGT
CTGTTGCGTCGAGGTGCTGTTCGTGACCCTGGAGATCTTCAAGGAGTTCAGCAGCCCCGCCACAGTGTAC
CTGTCTACCGGCAACCACGCCTATTGCCTGCGCTACTTCGAGTGGCTGCTGTCTTGCCCCGTGATCCTGA
TCAAGCTGAGCAACCTGAGCGGCCTGAAGAACGACTACAGCAAGCGGACCATGGGCCTGATCGTGTCTTG
CGTGGGAATGATCGTGTTCGGCATGGCCGCAGGACTGGCTACCGATTGGCTCAAGTGGCTGCTGTATATC
GTGTCTTGCATCTACGGCGGCTACATGTACTTCCAGGCCGCCAAGTGCTACGTGGAAGCCAACCACAGCG
TGCCTAAAGGCCATTGCCGCATGGTCGTGAAGCTGATGGCCTACGCTTACTTCGCCTCTTGGGGCAGCTA
CCCAATCCTCTGGGCAGTGGGACCAGAAGGACTGCTGAAGCTGAGCCCTTACGCCAACAGCATCGGCCAC
AGCATCTGCGACATCATCGCCAAGGAGTTTTGGACCTTCCTGGCCCACCACCTGAGGATCAAGATCCACG
AGCACATCCTGATCCACGGCGACATCCGGAAGACCACCAAGATGGAGATCGGAGGCGAGGAGGTGGAAGT
GGAAGAGTTCGTGGAGGAGGAGGACGAGGACACAGTGCTCGAGCAGAGCCAGCCCATCCTGAACACCAAG
GAGATGGCCCCCCAGAGCAAGCCCCCCGAGGAGCTGGAGATGAGCAGCATGCCCAGCCCCGTGGCCCCCC
TGCCCGCCCGCACCGAGGGCGTGATCGACATGCGCAGCATGAGCAGCATCGACAGCTTCATCAGCTGCGC
CACCGACTTCCCCGAGGCCACCCGCTTCTGATCTAGAAAGCTTAATCAACCTCTGGATTACAAAATTTGT
GAAAGATTGACTGATATTCTTAACTATGTTGCTCCTTTTACGCTGTGTGGATATGCTGCTTTAATGCCTC
TGTATCATGCTATTGCTTCCCGTATGGCTTTCGTTTTCTCCTCCTTGTATAAATCCTGGTTGCTGTCTCT
TTATGAGGAGTTGTGGCCCGTTGTCCGTCAACGTGGCGTGGTGTGCTCTGTGTTTGCTGACGCAACCCCC
ACTGGCTGGGGCATTGCCACCACCTGTCAACTCCTTTCTGGGACTTTCGCTTTCCCCCTCCCGATCGCCA
CGGCAGAACTCATCGCCGCCTGCCTTGCCCGCTGCTGGACAGGGGCTAGGTTGCTGGGCACTGATAATTC
CGTGGTGTTGTCGGGGAAGCTGACGTCAGCGCTAATAAAATCGCTATCCATCGAAGATGGATGTGTGTTG
GTTTTTTGTGTGGGTAACCCACGTGCGGACCGAGCGGCCGCAGGAACCCCTAGTGATGGAGTTGGCCACT
CCCTCTCTGCGCGCTCGCTCGCTCACTGAGGCCGGGCGACCAAAGGTCGCCCGACGCCCGGGCTTTGCCC
GGGCGGCCTCAGTGAGCGAGCGAGCGCGCAGCTGCCTGCAGGGGCGCCTGATGCGGTATTTTCTCCTTAC
GCATCTGTGCGGTATTTCACACCGCATA
[95 nt withheld, positions 4509-4603]
T
[46 nt withheld, positions 4605-4650]
C
[141 nt withheld, positions 4652-4792]
CCTTTGACGTTGGAGTCCACGTTCTTT
[37 nt withheld, positions 4820-4856]
ACTCTATCTCGGGCTATTCTTTTGATTTATAAGGGATTTTGCCGATTTCGGTCTATTGGTTAAAAAATGA
GCTGATTTAACAAAAATTTAACGCGAATTTTAACAAAATATTAACGTTTACAATTTTATGGTGCACTCTC
AGTACAATCTGCTCTGATGCCGCATAGTTAAGCCAGCCCCGACACCCGCCAACACCCGCTGACGCGCCCT
GACGGGCTTGTCTGCTCCCGGCATCCGCTTACAGACAAGCTGTGACCGTCTCCGGGAGCTGCATGTGTCA
GAGGTTTTCACCGTCATCACCGAAACGCGCGAGACGAAAGGGCCTCGTGATACGCCTATTTTTATAGGTT
AATGTCATGATAATAATGGTTTCTTAGACGTCAGGTGGCACTTTTCGGGGAAATGTGCGCGGAACCCCTA
TTTGTTTATTTTTCTAAATACATTCAAATATGTATCCGCTCATGAGACAATAACCCTGATAAATGCTTCA
ATAATATTGAAAAAGGAAGAGTATGAGTATTCAACATTTCCGTGTCGCCCTTATTCCCTTTTTTGCGGCA
TTTTGCCTTCCTGTTTTTGCTCACCCAGAAACGCTGGTGAAAGTAAAAGATGCTGAAGATCAGTTGGGTG
CACGAGTGGGTTACATCGAACTGGATCTCAACAGCGGTAAGATCCTTGAGAGTTTTCGCCCCGAAGAACG
TTTTCCAATGATGAGCACTTTTAAAGTTCTGCTATGTGGCGCGGTATTATCCCGTATTGACGCCGGGCAA
GAGCAACTCGGTCGCCGCATACACTATTCTCAGAATGACTTGGTTGAGTACTCACCAGTCACAGAAAAGC
ATCTTACGGATGGCATGACAGTAAGAGAATTATGCAGTGCTGCCATAACCATGAGTGATAACACTGCGGC
CAACTTACTTCTGACAACGATCGGAGGACCGAAGGAGCTAACCGCTTTTTTGCACAACATGGGGGATCAT
GTAACTCGCCTTGATCGTTGGGAACCGGAGCTGAATGAAGCCATACCAAACGACGAGCGTGACACCACGA
TGCCTGTAGCAATGGCAACAACGTTGCGCAAACTATTAACTGGCGAACTACTTACTCTAGCTTCCCGGCA
ACAATTAATAGACTGGATGGAGGCGGATAAAGTTGCAGGACCACTTCTGCGCTCGGCCCTTCCGGCTGGC
TGGTTTATTGCTGATAAATCTGGAGCCGGTGAGCGTGGGTCTCGCGGTATCATTGCAGCACTGGGGCCAG
ATGGTAAGCCCTCCCGTATCGTAGTTATCTACACGACGGGGAGTCAGGCAACTATGGATGAACGAAATAG
ACAGATCGCTGAGATAGGTGCCTCACTGATTAAGCATTGGTAACTGTCAGACCAAGTTTACTCATATATA
CTTTAGATTGATTTAAAACTTCATTTTTAATTTAAAAGGATCTAGGTGAAGATCCTTTTTGATAATCTCA
TGACCAAAATCCCTTAACGTGAGTTTTCGTTCCACTGAGCGTCAGACCCCGTAGAAAAGATCAAAGGATC
TTCTTGAGATCCTTTTTTTCTGCGCGTAATCTGCTGCTTGCAAACAAAAAAACCACCGCTACCAGCGGTG
GTTTGTTTGCCGGATCAAGAGCTACCAACTCTTTTTCCGAAGGTAACTGGCTTCAGCAGAGCGCAGATAC
CAAATACTGTTCTTCTAGTGTAGCCGTAGTTAGGCCACCACTTCAAGAACTCTGTAGCACCGCCTACATA
CCTCGCTCTGCTAATCCTGTTACCAGTGGCTGCTGCCAGTGGCGATAAGTCGTGTCTTACCGGGTTGGAC
TCAAGACGATAGTTACCGGATAAGGCGCAGCGGTCGGGCTGAACGGGGGGTTCGTGCACACAGCCCAGCT
TGGAGCGAACGACCTACACCGAACTGAGATACCTACAGCGTGAGCTATGAGAAAGCGCCACGCTTCCCGA
AGGGAGAAAGGCGGACAGGTATCCGGTAAGCGGCAGGGTCGGAACAGGAGAGCGCACGAGGGAGCTTCCA
GGGGGAAACGCCTGGTATCTTTATAGTCCTGTCGGGTTTTGCCACCTCTGACTTGAGCGTCGATTTTTGT
GATGCTCGTCAGGGGGGCGGAGCCTATGGAAAAACGCCAGCAACGCGGCCTTTTTACGGTTCCTGGCCTT
TTGCTGGCCTTTTGCTCA
Features (pLannotate 1.2.2; 18 found; start..end, strand, type, name):
     17..44      +  repeat_region  AAV2 ITR (fragment): inverted terminal repeat of adeno-associated virus serotype 2 inverted
     73..100     +  repeat_region  AAV2 ITR (fragment): inverted terminal repeat of adeno-associated virus serotype 2 inverted
    150..512     +  promoter       CaMKII promoter (fragment): promoter for the mouse calcium/calmodulin-dependent kinase II α subunit
   1421..1480    +  CDS            KCNJ2 (fragment): KCNJ2_HUMAN - Also known as IRK1. Experimental evidence at protein level: Swiss-Prot protein existence level 1. Probably participates in establishing action potential waveform and excitability of neuronal and muscle tissues. Inward rectifier potassium channels are characterized by a greater tendency to allow potassium to flow into the cell rather than out of it. Their voltage dependence is regulated by the concentration of extracellular potassium; as external potassium is raised, the voltage range of the channel opening shifts to more positive voltages. The inward rectification is mainly due t
   1490..2203    +  CDS            EGFP: EGFP is a basic (constitutively fluorescent) green fluorescent protein published in 1996, derived from Aequorea victoria. It is reported to be a rapidly-maturing weak dimer with moderate acid sensitivity.
   2210..2521    +  CDS            Atp4b (fragment): ATP4B_MOUSE - Experimental evidence at protein level: Swiss-Prot protein existence level 1. The beta subunit of the gastric H(+)/K(+) ATPase pump which transports H(+) ions in exchange for K(+) ions across the apical membrane of parietal cells. Plays a structural and regulatory role in the assembly and membrane targeting of a functionally active pump (By similarity). Within a transport cycle, the transfer of a H(+) ion across the membrane is coupled to ATP hydrolysis and is associated with a transient phosphorylation of the alpha subunit that shifts the pump conformation from inward-facing (E1
   2564..3607    +  CDS            Chrimson: red light-drivable channelrhodopsin from Chlamydomonas noctigama (Klapoetke et al., 2014)
   3614..3808    +  CDS            Kcnb1 (fragment): KCNB1_RAT - Experimental evidence at protein level: Swiss-Prot protein existence level 1. Voltage-gated potassium channel that mediates transmembrane potassium transport in excitable membranes, primarily in the brain, but also in the pancreas and cardiovascular system. Contributes to the regulation of the action potential (AP) repolarization, duration and frequency of repetitive AP firing in neurons, muscle cells and endocrine cells and plays a role in homeostatic attenuation of electrical excitability throughout the brain (PubMed:10024359, PubMed:10618149, PubMed:12451110, PubMed:17379638, Pu
   3824..4227    +  misc_feature   WPRE: woodchuck hepatitis virus posttranscriptional regulatory element
   4234..4282    +  polyA_signal   poly(A) signal: synthetic polyadenylation signal
   4312..4452    +  repeat_region  AAV2 ITR: inverted terminal repeat of adeno-associated virus serotype 2 inverted
   4457..4508    -  misc_feature   bom (fragment): basis of mobility region from pBR322
   4527..4982    +  rep_origin     f1 ori (sequence partly withheld): f1 bacteriophage origin of replication; arrow indicates direction of (+) strand synthesis
   4983..5032    -  misc_feature   bom (fragment): basis of mobility region from pBR322
   5134..5169    -  CDS            rop (fragment): Rop protein, which maintains plasmids at low copy number; rop
   5264..5368    +  promoter       AmpR promoter: bla
   5369..6229    +  CDS            AmpR: β-lactamase; bla; confers resistance to ampicillin, carbenicillin, and related antibiotics
   6400..6988    +  rep_origin     ori: high-copy-number ColE1/pMB1/pBR322/pUC origin of replication
