[The description below was written by a language model from this plasmid's Addgene catalogue record and pLannotate feature annotations shown in this document.]
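Description:
CaMKII-somBiPOLES-eGFP is an AAV transfer plasmid built on a pAAV2 backbone for mammalian expression, designed for bidirectional optogenetic control of excitatory neurons. It is maintained in bacteria through a high-copy ColE1/pUC-type origin and selected with ampicillin via the β-lactamase gene; an f1 phage origin and small remnants of pBR322 bom and rop sequences are also present in the backbone. The expression cassette is flanked by AAV2 inverted terminal repeats, which allow it to be packaged into recombinant AAV particles. The annotation detects a complete ITR on the 3′ side but only short fragments on the 5′ side of this sequencing result.

Expression is driven by a short CaMKIIα (0.4) promoter fragment, which restricts expression largely to excitatory neurons. The payload, somBiPOLES, is a single synthetic fusion protein of about 3.3 kb. According to the record it begins with GtACR2, an anion-conducting channelrhodopsin from Guillardia theta; this segment is not itself annotated in the feature table but would correspond to the unannotated region downstream of the promoter. It is followed by a short Kir2.1 (KCNJ2)-derived fragment, which is commonly used as a membrane trafficking signal, then EGFP as a fluorescent tag. A fragment of the gastric H+/K+ ATPase β subunit comes next and presumably acts as a transmembrane linker preserving the topology of the two opsins. The red-light-activated cation channelrhodopsin Chrimson from Chlamydomonas noctigama follows, ending in a C-terminal Kv2.1 (Kcnb1) soma-targeting motif. A WPRE and a synthetic polyadenylation signal enhance and terminate the transcript. Pairing an inhibitory and an excitatory opsin with distinct spectral sensitivities in one soma-restricted protein allows the same neurons to be silenced or activated with different wavelengths of light.
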