Addgene plasmid #192583: CaMKII-somBiPOLES-eGFP
Purpose: AAV-vector for bidirectional optogenetic manipulation of excitatory neurons
Depositing lab: Simon Wiegert. Depositing organization: Universitaetsklinikum Hamburg-Eppendorf.
Backbone
  Vector backbone: pAAV2
  Backbone size w/o insert (bp): 3776
  Vector type: Mammalian Expression, AAV
Growth in bacteria
  Bacterial resistance: Ampicillin, 100 μg/mL
  Growth temperature: 37°C
  Growth strain: NEB Stable
  Copy number: High Copy
Gene/Insert
  Gene/Insert name: somBiPOLES
  Species: Synthetic; Guillardia theta; Chlamydomonas noctigama
  Insert size (bp): 3279
  Promoter: CaMKIIa(0.4)
  Tag / fusion protein: soma-targeting motif from Kv2.1 channel (C terminal on insert)
  Cloning method: Restriction Enzyme; 5′ cloning site BamHI (not destroyed); 3′ cloning site HindIII (not destroyed)
Terms and licenses: Academic/Nonprofit Terms; Industry Terms: Not Available to Industry
Depositor comments: The insert contains the fluorescence tag EGFP in between the 2 channelrhodopsins (C-terminal of GtACR2)
How to cite: CaMKII-somBiPOLES-eGFP was a gift from Simon Wiegert (Addgene plasmid # 192583 ; http://n2t.net/addgene:192583 ; RRID:Addgene_192583)
