>Addgene plasmid #192583 | CaMKII-somBiPOLES-eGFP | depositor partial sequence | sequence record 373148 | somBiPOLES-eGFP insert
ATGGCATCACAGGTCGTCTATGGGGAATGGGCATCAACTCACACCGAGTGCTACAATATGTCCAGAATCG
ACTCCACCTTCGTCTCACTGCTGCAGCTGGTGTGGGCCGTGGTCTCAGGCTGCCAGACAATCTTCATGAT
TAGCAGGGCTCCCAAGGTCCCTTGGGAGTCCGTGTACCTGCCCTTTGTCGAATCTATCACTTATGCACTG
GCCAGTACTGGCAACGGAACCCTGCAGATGAGGGACGGCAGATTCTTTCCTTGGAGCCGAATGGCCTCCT
GGCTGTGCACCTGTCCAATCATGCTGGGACAGATTTCTAACATGGCTCTGGTGAAGTACAAAAGTATCCC
ACTGAATCCCATTGCACAGGCCGCTTCCATCATTAGAGTGGTCATGGGAATCACCGCTACAATTTCTCCC
GCAGAGTATATGAAGTGGCTGTTCTTTTTCTTTGGGGCCACCTGCCTGGTGTTCGAGTACAGTGTGGTCT
TCACAATCTTTCAAGTGGGGCTGTATGGCTTTGAATCTGTCGGGACACCTCTGGCACAGAAGGTGGTGGT
GAGGATCAAGATGCTGCGCCTGATCTTCTTTATTGCTTGGACTATGTTCCCAATCGTGTGGCTGATTTCA
CCCACCGGAGTCTGCGTGATCCACGAGAACGTGAGCGCCATTCTGTACCTGCTGGCTGACGGCCTGTGCA
AAAATACATATGGAGTGATCCTGTGGAGCACTGCCTGGGGAGTGCTGGAAGGGAAGTGGGACCCCGCATG
TCTGCCAGGGCAGGAGAAACCCGAAGCCGACGATCCTTTTGGCCTGAATCACGAGAAGAATGCCCCTCCT
AACGACGAAGTCAATATCAGAATGTTTGGAAGGGGACGTACGGCGGCCAAGAGCAGGATCACCAGCGAGG
GCGAGTACATCCCCCTGGACCAGATCGACATCAACGTGGCGGTACCCGTGAGCAAGGGCGAGGAGCTGTT
CACCGGGGTGGTGCCCATCCTGGTCGAGCTGGACGGCGACGTAAACGGCCACAAGTTCAGCGTGTCCGGC
GAGGGCGAGGGCGATGCCACCTACGGCAAGCTGACCCTGAAGTTCATCTGCACCACCGGCAAGCTGCCCG
TGCCCTGGCCCACCCTCGTGACCACCCTGACCTACGGCGTGCAGTGCTTCAGCCGCTACCCCGACCACAT
GAAGCAGCACGACTTCTTCAAGTCCGCCATGCCCGAAGGCTACGTCCAGGAGCGCACCATCTTCTTCAAG
GACGACGGCAACTACAAGACCCGCGCCGAGGTGAAGTTCGAGGGCGACACCCTGGTGAACCGCATCGAGC
TGAAGGGCATCGACTTCAAGGAGGACGGCAACATCCTGGGGCACAAGCTGGAGTACAACTACAACAGCCA
CAACGTCTATATCATGGCCGACAAGCAGAAGAACGGCATCAAGGTGAACTTCAAGATCCGCCACAACATC
GAGGACGGCAGCGTGCAGCTCGCCGACCACTACCAGCAGAACACCCCCATCGGCGACGGCCCCGTGCTGC
TGCCCGACAACCACTACCTGAGCACCCAGTCCGCCCTGAGCAAAGACCCCAACGAGAAGCGCGATCACAT
GGTCCTGCTGGAGTTCGTGACCGCCGCCGGGATCACTCTCGGCATGGACGAGCTGTACAAGACCGGTGCA
GCCCTGCAGGAGAAGAAGTCATGCAGCCAGCGCATGGCCGAATTCCGGCAATACTGTTGGAACCCGGACA
CTGGGCAGATGCTGGGCCGCACCCCAGCCCGGTGGGTGTGGATCAGCCTGTACTATGCAGCTTTCTACGT
GGTCATGACTGGGCTCTTTGCCTTGTGCATCTATGTGCTGATGCAGACCATTGATCCCTACACCCCCGAC
TACCAGGACCAGTTAAAGTCACCGGGGGTAACCTTGAGACCGGATGTGTATGGGGAAAGAGGGCTGCAGA
TTTCCTACAACATCTCTGAAAACAGCTCTAGACAGGCCCAGATCACCGGACGTCCGGAGGGAGCTGTACA
AGAGCTGATCAGCAGCGCCACCAGATCTCTGTTTGCCGCCGGAGGCATCAACCCTTGGCCTAACCCCTAC
CACCACGAGGACATGGGCTGTGGAGGAATGACACCTACAGGCGAGTGCTTCAGCACCGAGTGGTGGTGTG
ACCCTTCTTACGGACTGAGCGACGCCGGATACGGATATTGCTTCGTGGAGGCCACAGGCGGCTACCTGGT
CGTGGGAGTGGAGAAGAAGCAGGCTTGGCTGCACAGCAGAGGCACACCAGGAGAAAAGATCGGCGCCCAG
GTCTGCCAGTGGATTGCTTTCAGCATCGCCATCGCCCTGCTGACATTCTACGGCTTCAGCGCCTGGAAGG
CCACTTGCGGTTGGGAGGAGGTCTACGTCTGTTGCGTCGAGGTGCTGTTCGTGACCCTGGAGATCTTCAA
GGAGTTCAGCAGCCCCGCCACAGTGTACCTGTCTACCGGCAACCACGCCTATTGCCTGCGCTACTTCGAG
TGGCTGCTGTCTTGCCCCGTGATCCTGATCAAGCTGAGCAACCTGAGCGGCCTGAAGAACGACTACAGCA
AGCGGACCATGGGCCTGATCGTGTCTTGCGTGGGAATGATCGTGTTCGGCATGGCCGCAGGACTGGCTAC
CGATTGGCTCAAGTGGCTGCTGTATATCGTGTCTTGCATCTACGGCGGCTACATGTACTTCCAGGCCGCC
AAGTGCTACGTGGAAGCCAACCACAGCGTGCCTAAAGGCCATTGCCGCATGGTCGTGAAGCTGATGGCCT
ACGCTTACTTCGCCTCTTGGGGCAGCTACCCAATCCTCTGGGCAGTGGGACCAGAAGGACTGCTGAAGCT
GAGCCCTTACGCCAACAGCATCGGCCACAGCATCTGCGACATCATCGCCAAGGAGTTTTGGACCTTCCTG
GCCCACCACCTGAGGATCAAGATCCACGAGCACATCCTGATCCACGGCGACATCCGGAAGACCACCAAGA
TGGAGATCGGAGGCGAGGAGGTGGAAGTGGAAGAGTTCGTGGAGGAGGAGGACGAGGACACAGTGCTCGA
GCAGAGCCAGCCCATCCTGAACACCAAGGAGATGGCCCCCCAGAGCAAGCCCCCCGAGGAGCTGGAGATG
AGCAGCATGCCCAGCCCCGTGGCCCCCCTGCCCGCCCGCACCGAGGGCGTGATCGACATGCGCAGCATGA
GCAGCATCGACAGCTTCATCAGCTGCGCCACCGACTTCCCCGAGGCCACCCGCTTCTGA
